Addgene plasmid #55225: Sirius-H2B-6
Purpose: Localization: Nucleus/Histones, Excitation: 355, Emission: 424
Depositing lab: Michael Davidson. Depositing organization: Florida State University, Tallahassee.
Backbone
  Vector backbone: Sirius
  Backbone size w/o insert (bp): 4750
  Vector type: Mammalian Expression
  Selectable markers: Neomycin (select with G418)
Growth in bacteria
  Bacterial resistance: Kanamycin, 50 μg/mL
  Growth temperature: 37°C
  Growth strain: DH5alpha
  Copy number: High Copy
Gene/Insert
  Gene/Insert name: H2B (alt names: Human Histone H2B; NM_021058.3)
  Species: H. sapiens (human)
  Mutation: D26G and V119I in H2B
  Entrez Gene: H2BC11 (a.k.a. H2B/r, H2BFR, H2BJ, HIST1H2BJ)
  Promoter: CMV
  Tag / fusion protein: Sirius (C terminal on backbone)
  Cloning method: Unknown
  Sequencing primers: 5′ CMV-F; 3′ SV40pA-R
Terms and licenses: Academic/Nonprofit Terms; Industry Terms
Depositor comments: . Excitation = 355; Emission = 424
How to cite: Sirius-H2B-6 was a gift from Michael Davidson (Addgene plasmid # 55225 ; http://n2t.net/addgene:55225 ; RRID:Addgene_55225)
