[The description below was written by a language model from this plasmid's Addgene catalogue record.]
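Description:
Sirius-H2B-6 is a mammalian expression plasmid that produces human histone H2B (H2BC11, also known as HIST1H2BJ) fused to the fluorescent protein Sirius. The backbone is a Sirius fusion vector of about 4.75 kb without the insert. It is maintained in bacteria as a high-copy plasmid under kanamycin selection, and it carries a neomycin resistance marker so that transfected mammalian cells can be selected with G418. The record does not list the origin of replication or other backbone elements, and no feature table is provided. The listed 3′ sequencing primer implies an SV40 polyadenylation signal downstream of the expression cassette.

Expression is driven by the CMV promoter, a strong constitutive promoter in most mammalian cell lines. The H2B coding sequence sits upstream of Sirius, so the fluorescent protein is attached to the C terminus of the histone. The H2B insert carries two recorded amino-acid substitutions, D26G and V119I, relative to the reference sequence, and the record does not comment on their significance. The "6" in the name may refer to the linker between the two parts, but the record does not explain it, and the cloning method is listed as unknown.

H2B is a core nucleosome component, so the fusion is incorporated into chromatin and labels the nucleus and histones, which is the localization given in the record. Sirius is excited at 355 nm and emits at 424 nm, at the ultraviolet-to-blue end of the spectrum. The construct therefore serves as a nuclear or chromatin marker for fluorescence imaging of mammalian cells. Its short wavelengths should also suit multicolour experiments alongside longer-wavelength fluorescent proteins, although the record does not state this use.
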