>Addgene plasmid #55225 | Sirius-H2B-6 | depositor partial sequence | sequence record 85630 | insert sequence
GACGTCAGATCCGCTAGCGCTACCGGACTCAGATCTCGAGCTCAAGCTTCGAATTCTGCAGTCGACGGTA
CCGCCACCATGCCAGAGCCAGCGAAGTCTGCTCCCGCCCCGAAAAAGGGCTCCAAGAAGGCGGTGACTAA
GGCGCAGAAGAAAGGCGGCAAGAAGCGCAAGCGCAGCCGCAAGGAGAGCTATTCCATCTATGTGTACAAG
GTTCTGAAGCAGGTCCACCCTGACACCGGCATTTCGTCCAAGGCCATGGGCATCATGAATTCGTTTGTGA
ACGACATTTTCGAGCGCATCGCAGGTGAGGCTTCCCGCCTGGCGCATTACAACAAGCGCTCGACCATCAC
CTCCAGGGAGATCCAGACGGCCGTGCGCCTGCTGCTGCCTGGGGAGTTGGCCAAGCACGCCGTGTCCGAG
GGTACTAAGGCCATCACCAAGTACACCAGCGCTAAGGATCCACCGGTCGCCACCATGGTGAGCAAGGGCG
AGGAGCTGTTCACCGGGGTGGTGCCCATCCTGGTCGAGCTGGACGGCGACGTAAACGGCCACAGGTTCAG
CGTGTCCGGCGAGGGCGAGGGCGATGCCACCTACGGCAAGCTGACCCTGAAGCTCATCTGCACCACCGGC
AAGCTGCCCGTGCCCTGGCCCACCCTCGTGACCACCCTGCAATTCGGCGTGCTGTGCTTCGCCCGCTACC
CCGACCACATGAAGCAGCACGACTTCTTCAAGTCCGCCATGCCCGATGGCTACGTCCAGGAGCGTACCAT
CTTCTTCAAGGACGACGGCAACTACAAGACCCGCGCCGAGGTGAAGTTCGAGGGCGACACCCTGGTGAAC
CGCATCGAGCTGAAGGGCTTCGACTTCAAGGAGGACGGCAACATCCTGGGGCACAAGCTGGAGTACAACG
GGATAAGCTCAAACGTATATATCACCGCCGACAAGCAGAAGAACGGCATCAAGGCCCACTTCAAGATCCG
CCACAACATCGAGGACGGCGGCGTGCAGCTCGCCGACCACTACCAGCAGAACACCCCCATCGGCGACGGC
CCCGTGCTGCTGCCCGACAACCACTACCTGAGCGTCCAGTCCAAGCTGAGCAAAGACCCCAACGAGAAGC
GCGATCACATGGTCCTGCTGGAGTCCGTGACCGCCGCCGGGATCACTCTCGGCATGGACGAGCTGTACAA
GTAAGCGGCCGCGACTCTAGATCATAATCAGCCATACCACATTG
