>Addgene plasmid #55225 | Sirius-H2B-6 | addgene partial sequence | sequence record 106529 | SV40pA-R 5'-GAAATTTGTGATGCTATTGC-3'
ATAACAGTTAACAACAACAATTGCATTCATTTTATGTTTCAGGTTCAGGGGGAGGTGTGGGAGGTTTTTT
AAAGCAAGTAAAACCTCTACAAATGTGGTATGGCTGATTATGATCTAGAGTCGCGGCCGCTTACTTGTAC
AGCTCGTCCATGCCGAGAGTGATCCCGGCGGCGGTCACGGACTCCAGCAGGACCATGTGATCGCGCTTCT
CGTTGGGGTCTTTGCTCAGCTTGGACTGGACGCTCAGGTAGTGGTTGTCGGGCAGCAGCACGGGGCCGTC
GCCGATGGGGGTGTTCTGCTGGTAGTGGTCGGCGAGCTGCACGCCGCCGTCCTCGATGTTGTGGCGGATC
TTGAAGTGGGCCTTGATGCCGTTCTTCTGCTTGTCGGCGGTGATATATACGTTTGAGCTTATCCCGTTGT
ACTCCAGCTTGTGCCCCAGGATGTTGCCGTCCTCCTTGAAGTCGAAGCCCTTCAGCTCGATGCGGTTCAC
CAGGGTGTCGCCCTCGAACTTCACCTCGGCGCGGGTCTTGTAGTTGCCGTCGTCCTTGAAGAAGATGGTA
CGCTCCTGGACGTAGCCATCGGGCATGGCGGACTTGAAGAAGTCGTGCTGCTTCATGTGGTCGGGGTAGC
GGGCGAAGCACAGCACGCCGAATTGCAGGGTGGTCACGAGGGTGGGCCAGGGCACGGGCAGCTTGCCGGT
GGTGCAGATGAGCTTCAGGGTCAGCTTGCCGTAGGTGGCATCGCCCTCGCCCTCGCCGGACACGCTGAAC
CTGTGGCCGTTTACGTCGCCGTCCAGCTCGACCAGGATGGGCACCACCCCGGTGAACAGCTCCTCGCCCT
TGCTCACCATGGTGGCGACCGGTGGATCCTT
